Addgene plasmid #165599: Level 1 P3 TaU6 guide acceptor
Purpose: GoldenGate (MoClo) Level 1 Position 3 TaU6 guide acceptor plasmid
Depositing lab: Wendy Harwood & John Innes Centre - Wheat Transformation and Genome Editing. Depositing organization: John Innes Centre. Publication: CRISPR-Cas9 Based Genome Editing in Wheat. Smedley MA, Hayta S, Clarke M, Harwood WA. Curr Protoc. 2021 Mar;1(3):e65. doi: 10.1002/cpz1.65. PubMed 33687760.
Backbone
  Vector backbone: pUC
  Vector type: CRISPR, Synthetic Biology ; sgRNA acceptor with LacZ Blue/white screening
Growth in bacteria
  Bacterial resistance: Ampicillin, 100 μg/mL
  Growth temperature: 37°C
  Growth strain: DH5alpha
  Copy number: High Copy
Gene/Insert
  Gene/Insert name: TaU6 promoter::LacZ::sgRNA scaffold
  gRNA/shRNA sequence: GTGAGACCGCAGCTGGCACG
  Species: Synthetic
Terms and licenses: Academic/Nonprofit Terms; Industry Terms: Not Available to Industry
How to cite: Level 1 P3 TaU6 guide acceptor was a gift from Wendy Harwood & John Innes Centre - Wheat Transformation and Genome Editing (Addgene plasmid # 165599 ; http://n2t.net/addgene:165599 ; RRID:Addgene_165599)
