[The description below was written by a language model from this plasmid's Addgene catalogue record and pLannotate feature annotations shown in this document.]
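Description:
Level 1 P3 TaU6 guide acceptor is a small (about 3.5 kb) pUC-based Golden Gate (MoClo) plasmid used as an sgRNA acceptor when building CRISPR-Cas9 constructs for wheat genome editing. It is maintained in E. coli at high copy from the ColE1/pUC origin and selected with ampicillin through the β-lactamase gene and its native promoter. The automated annotation also picks up short fragments of lacI, an M13 origin, an RSF origin, bom, an attB2-like site and a T7 promoter. These appear to be backbone remnants or partial matches rather than functional parts of the design.

The payload is described as TaU6 promoter::LacZ::sgRNA scaffold. The TaU6 promoter, taken here to be the wheat U6 small nuclear RNA promoter that drives RNA polymerase III transcription of short RNAs, is not itself called in the feature table. It presumably lies in the unannotated stretch upstream of the lac elements. Between it and the Streptococcus pyogenes Cas9 guide RNA scaffold sits a bacterial lacZα cassette with CAP binding site, lac promoter, lac operator and a pUC18/19 polylinker. This cassette acts as a placeholder for the spacer. When a target-specific guide is cloned in by Golden Gate assembly, lacZα is displaced, so recombinant colonies are white and parental colonies blue. The guide sequence listed in the catalogue entry probably reflects this placeholder junction rather than a genuine genomic target, although the record does not say so.

As a Level 1 Position 3 module, the completed TaU6-guide-scaffold unit is intended for the third slot of a multigene Level 2 assembly. There it would sit alongside other modules, which the record does not specify.
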