Features (pLannotate 1.2.2; 17 found; start..end, strand, type, name):
     28..46      +  promoter       T7 promoter: promoter for bacteriophage T7 RNA polymerase
    469..511     +  CDS            lacI (fragment): lac repressor; lacI; The lac repressor binds to the lac operator to inhibit transcription in E. coli. This inhibition can be relieved by adding lactose or isopropyl-β-D-thiogalactopyranoside (IPTG).
    524..545     +  protein_bind   CAP binding site: CAP binding activates transcription in the presence of cAMP. E. coli catabolite activator protein
    560..590     +  promoter       lac promoter: promoter for the E. coli lac operon
    598..614     +  protein_bind   lac operator: The lac repressor binds to the lac operator to inhibit transcription in E. coli. This inhibition can be relieved by adding lactose or isopropyl-β-D-thiogalactopyranoside (IPTG). lac repressor encoded by lacI
    651..707     -  misc_feature   MCS: pUC18/19 multiple cloning site
    704..861     +  CDS            lacZα (fragment): LacZα fragment of β-galactosidase; lacZ fragment
    867..966     -  misc_feature   bom (fragment): basis of mobility region from pBR322
   1054..1129    +  misc_RNA       gRNA scaffold: guide RNA scaffold for the Streptococcus pyogenes CRISPR/Cas9 system
   1141..1162    -  protein_bind   attB2 (fragment): mutant version of attB; recombination site for the Gateway® BP reaction BP Clonase™
   1222..1269    -  CDS            lacI (fragment): lac repressor; lacI; The lac repressor binds to the lac operator to inhibit transcription in E. coli. This inhibition can be relieved by adding lactose or isopropyl-β-D-thiogalactopyranoside (IPTG).
   1306..1346    -  rep_origin     RSF ori (fragment): Plasmids containing the RSF 1030 origin of replication can be propagated in E. coli cells that contain additional plasmids with compatible origins.
   1424..2012    -  rep_origin     ori: high-copy-number ColE1/pMB1/pBR322/pUC origin of replication
   2183..3043    -  CDS            AmpR: β-lactamase; bla; confers resistance to ampicillin, carbenicillin, and related antibiotics
   3044..3148    -  promoter       AmpR promoter: bla
   3174..3305    -  rep_origin     M13 ori (fragment): M13 bacteriophage origin of replication; arrow indicates direction of (+) strand synthesis
   3326..19      -  CDS            lacZα (fragment) (across the origin): LacZα fragment of β-galactosidase; lacZ fragment
>Addgene plasmid #165599 | Level 1 P3 TaU6 guide acceptor | addgene full sequence | sequence record 331270 | Addgene NGS Result
GTAAAACGACGGCCAGTGAGCGCGACGTAATACGACTCACTATAGGGCGAATTGGCGGAAGGCCGTCAAG
GCCGCATCACTCTGTGGAAGACAAACTAGACCAAGCCCGTTATTCTGACAGTTCTGGTGCTCAACACATT
TATATTTATCAAGGAGCACATTGTTACTCACTGCTAGGAGGGAATCGAACTAGGAATATTGATCAGAGGA
ACTACGAGAGAGCTGAAGATAACTGCCCTCTAGCTCTCACTGATCTGGGTCGCATAGTGAGATGCAGCCC
ACGTGAGTTCAGCAACGGTCTAGCGCTGGGCTTTTAGGCCCGCATGATCGGGCTTTTGTCGGGTGGTCGA
CGTGTTCACGATTGGGGAGAGCAACGCAGCAGTTCCTCTTAGTTTAGTCCCACCTCGCCTGTCCAGCAGA
GTTCTGACCGGTTTATAAACTCGCTTGCTGCATCAGACTTGTGAGACCGCAGCTGGCACGACAGGTTTCC
CGACTGGAAAGCGGGCAGTGAGCGCAACGCAATTAATGTGAGTTAGCTCACTCATTAGGCACCCCAGGCT
TTACACTTTATGCTTCCGGCTCGTATGTTGTGTGGAATTGTGAGCGGATAACAATTTCACACAGGAAACA
GCTATGACCATGATTACGCCAAGCTTGCATGCCTGCAGGTCGACTCTAGAGGATCCCCGGGTACCGAGCT
CGAATTCACTGGCCGTCGTTTTACAACGTCGTGACTGGGAAAACCCTGGCGTTACCCAACTTAATCGCCT
TGCAGCACATCCCCCTTTCGCCAGCTGGCGTAATAGCGAAGAGGCCCGCACCGATCGCCCTTCCCAACAG
TTGCGCAGCCTGAATGGCGAATGGCGCCTGATGCGGTATTTTCTCCTTACGCATCTGTGCGGTATTTCAC
ACCGCATATGGTGCACTCTCAGTACAATCTGCTCTGATGCCGCATAGTTAAGCCAGCCCCGACACCCGCC
AACACCCGCTGACGCGCCCTGACGGGCTTGTCTGCTCCCGGCATCCGCTTACAGACAAGCTGTGACGGTC
TCAGTTTTAGAGCTAGAAATAGCAAGTTAAAATAAGGCTAGTCCGTTATCAACTTGAAAAAGTGGCACCG
AGTCGGTGCTTTTTTTCTAGACCCAGCTTTCTTGTACAAAGTTGGCATTACGCTTTACTTACAAGTCTTC
CACGAAGTGCTGGGCCTCATGGGCCTTCCGCTCACTGCCCGCTTTCCAGTCGGGAAACCTGTCGTGCCAG
CTGCATTAACATGGTCATAGCTGTTTCCTTGCGTATTGGGCGCTCTCCGCTTCCTCGCTCACTGACTCGC
TGCGCTCGGTCGTTCGGGTAAAGCCTGGGGTGCCTAATGAGCAAAAGGCCAGCAAAAGGCCAGGAACCGT
AAAAAGGCCGCGTTGCTGGCGTTTTTCCATAGGCTCCGCCCCCCTGACGAGCATCACAAAAATCGACGCT
CAAGTCAGAGGTGGCGAAACCCGACAGGACTATAAAGATACCAGGCGTTTCCCCCTGGAAGCTCCCTCGT
GCGCTCTCCTGTTCCGACCCTGCCGCTTACCGGATACCTGTCCGCCTTTCTCCCTTCGGGAAGCGTGGCG
CTTTCTCATAGCTCACGCTGTAGGTATCTCAGTTCGGTGTAGGTCGTTCGCTCCAAGCTGGGCTGTGTGC
ACGAACCCCCCGTTCAGCCCGACCGCTGCGCCTTATCCGGTAACTATCGTCTTGAGTCCAACCCGGTAAG
ACACGACTTATCGCCACTGGCAGCAGCCACTGGTAACAGGATTAGCAGAGCGAGGTATGTAGGCGGTGCT
ACAGAGTTCTTGAAGTGGTGGCCTAACTACGGCTACACTAGAAGAACAGTATTTGGTATCTGCGCTCTGC
TGAAGCCAGTTACCTTCGGAAAAAGAGTTGGTAGCTCTTGATCCGGCAAACAAACCACCGCTGGTAGCGG
TGGTTTTTTTGTTTGCAAGCAGCAGATTACGCGCAGAAAAAAAGGATCTCAAGAAGATCCTTTGATCTTT
TCTACGGGGTCTGACGCTCAGTGGAACGAAAACTCACGTTAAGGGATTTTGGTCATGAGATTATCAAAAA
GGATCTTCACCTAGATCCTTTTAAATTAAAAATGAAGTTTTAAATCAATCTAAAGTATATATGAGTAAAC
TTGGTCTGACAGTTACCAATGCTTAATCAGTGAGGCACCTATCTCAGCGATCTGTCTATTTCGTTCATCC
ATAGTTGCCTGACTCCCCGTCGTGTAGATAACTACGATACGGGAGGGCTTACCATCTGGCCCCAGTGCTG
CAATGATACCGCGAGAACCACGCTCACCGGCTCCAGATTTATCAGCAATAAACCAGCCAGCCGGAAGGGC
CGAGCGCAGAAGTGGTCCTGCAACTTTATCCGCCTCCATCCAGTCTATTAATTGTTGCCGGGAAGCTAGA
GTAAGTAGTTCGCCAGTTAATAGTTTGCGCAACGTTGTTGCCATTGCTACAGGCATCGTGGTGTCACGCT
CGTCGTTTGGTATGGCTTCATTCAGCTCCGGTTCCCAACGATCAAGGCGAGTTACATGATCCCCCATGTT
GTGCAAAAAAGCGGTTAGCTCCTTCGGTCCTCCGATCGTTGTCAGAAGTAAGTTGGCCGCAGTGTTATCA
CTCATGGTTATGGCAGCACTGCATAATTCTCTTACTGTCATGCCATCCGTAAGATGCTTTTCTGTGACTG
GTGAGTACTCAACCAAGTCATTCTGAGAATAGTGTATGCGGCGACCGAGTTGCTCTTGCCCGGCGTCAAT
ACGGGATAATACCGCGCCACATAGCAGAACTTTAAAAGTGCTCATCATTGGAAAACGTTCTTCGGGGCGA
AAACTCTCAAGGATCTTACCGCTGTTGAGATCCAGTTCGATGTAACCCACTCGTGCACCCAACTGATCTT
CAGCATCTTTTACTTTCACCAGCGTTTCTGGGTGAGCAAAAACAGGAAGGCAAAATGCCGCAAAAAAGGG
AATAAGGGCGACACGGAAATGTTGAATACTCATACTCTTCCTTTTTCAATATTATTGAAGCATTTATCAG
GGTTATTGTCTCATGAGCGGATACATATTTGAATGTATTTAGAAAAATAAACAAATAGGGGTTCCGCGCA
CATTTCCCCGAAAAGTGCCACCTAAATTGTAAGCGTTAATATTTTGTTAAAATTCGCGTTAAATTTTTGT
TAAATCAGCTCATTTTTTAACCAATAGGCCGAAATCGGCAAAATCCCTTATAAATCAAAAGAATAGACCG
AGATAGGGTTGAGTGGCCGCTACAGGGCGCTCCCATTCGCCATTCAGGCTGCGCAACTGTTGGGAAGGGC
GTTTCGGTGCGGGCCTCTTCGCTATTACGCCAGCTGGCGAAAGGGGGATGTGCTGCAAGGCGATTAAGTT
GGGTAACGCCAGGGTTTTCCCAGTCACGACGTT
