>Addgene plasmid #165599 | Level 1 P3 TaU6 guide acceptor | depositor partial sequence | sequence record 322114 | Level 1 P3 TaU6 guide acceptor sequence 1122 bps
CACTCTGTGGAAGACAAACTAGACCAAGCCCGTTATTCTGACAGTTCTGGTGCTCAACACATTTATATTT
ATCAAGGAGCACATTGTTACTCACTGCTAGGAGGGAATCGAACTAGGAATATTGATCAGAGGAACTACGA
GAGAGCTGAAGATAACTGCCCTCTAGCTCTCACTGATCTGGGTCGCATAGTGAGATGCAGCCCACGTGAG
TTCAGCAACGGTCTAGCGCTGGGCTTTTAGGCCCGCATGATCGGGCTTTTGTCGGGTGGTCGACGTGTTC
ACGATTGGGGAGAGCAACGCAGCAGTTCCTCTTAGTTTAGTCCCACCTCGCCTGTCCAGCAGAGTTCTGA
CCGGTTTATAAACTCGCTTGCTGCATCAGACTTGTGAGACCGCAGCTGGCACGACAGGTTTCCCGACTGG
AAAGCGGGCAGTGAGCGCAACGCAATTAATGTGAGTTAGCTCACTCATTAGGCACCCCAGGCTTTACACT
TTATGCTTCCGGCTCGTATGTTGTGTGGAATTGTGAGCGGATAACAATTTCACACAGGAAACAGCTATGA
CCATGATTACGCCAAGCTTGCATGCCTGCAGGTCGACTCTAGAGGATCCCCGGGTACCGAGCTCGAATTC
ACTGGCCGTCGTTTTACAACGTCGTGACTGGGAAAACCCTGGCGTTACCCAACTTAATCGCCTTGCAGCA
CATCCCCCTTTCGCCAGCTGGCGTAATAGCGAAGAGGCCCGCACCGATCGCCCTTCCCAACAGTTGCGCA
GCCTGAATGGCGAATGGCGCCTGATGCGGTATTTTCTCCTTACGCATCTGTGCGGTATTTCACACCGCAT
ATGGTGCACTCTCAGTACAATCTGCTCTGATGCCGCATAGTTAAGCCAGCCCCGACACCCGCCAACACCC
GCTGACGCGCCCTGACGGGCTTGTCTGCTCCCGGCATCCGCTTACAGACAAGCTGTGACGGTCTCAGTTT
TAGAGCTAGAAATAGCAAGTTAAAATAAGGCTAGTCCGTTATCAACTTGAAAAAGTGGCACCGAGTCGGT
GCTTTTTTTCTAGACCCAGCTTTCTTGTACAAAGTTGGCATTACGCTTTACTTACAAGTCTTCCACGAAG
TG
